>Addgene plasmid #201440 | pCMV6-AN-HA_WT POLI | addgene full sequence | sequence record 394929 | Addgene NGS Result
AACAAAATATTAACGCTTACAATTTCCATTCGCCATTCAGGCTGCGCAACTGTTGGGAAGGGCGATCGGT
GCGGGCCTCTTCGCTATTACGCCAGCTGGCGAAAGGGGGATGTGCTGCAAGGCGATTAAGTTGGGTAACG
CCAGGGTTTTCCCAGTCACGACGTTGTAAAACGACGGCCAGTGCCAAGCTGATCTATACATTGAATCAAT
ATTGGCAATTAGCCATATTAGTCATTGGTTATATAGCATAAATCAATATTGGCTATTGGCCATTGCATAC
GTTGTATCTATATCATAATATGTACATTTATATTGGCTCATGTCCAATATGACCGCCATGTTGACATTGA
TTATTGACTAGTTATTAATAGTAATCAATTACGGGGTCATTAGTTCATAGCCCATATATGGAGTTCCGCG
TTACATAACTTACGGTAAATGGCCCGCCTGGCTGACCGCCCAACGACCCCCGCCCATTGACGTCAATAAT
GACGTATGTTCCCATAGTAACGCCAATAGGGACTTTCCATTGACGTCAATGGGTGGAGTATTTACGGTAA
ACTGCCCACTTGGCAGTACATCAAGTGTATCATATGCCAAGTCCGCCCCCTATTGACGTCAATGACGGTA
AATGGCCCGCCTGGCATTATGCCCAGTACATGACCTTACGGGACTTTCCTACTTGGCAGTACATCTACGT
ATTAGTCATCGCTATTACCATGGTGATGCGGTTTTGGCAGTACACCAATGGGCGTGGATAGCGGTTTGAC
TCACGGGGATTTCCAAGTCTCCACCCCATTGACGTCAATGGGAGTTTGTTTTGGCACCAAAATCAACGGG
ACTTTCCAAAATGTCGTAATAACCCCGCCCCGTTGACGCAAATGGGCGGTAGGCGTGTACGGTGGGAGGT
CTATATAAGCAGAGCTCGTTTAGTGAACCGTCAGAATTTTGTAATACGACTCACTATAGGGCGGCCGGGA
ATTCGTCGACTGGATCCGGTACCGAGGAGATCTGCCACCATGTACCCATACGATGTTCCAGATTACGCTG
CGATCGCCGATATCCATATGGAGCTGGCCGACGTGGGAGCCGCTGCCAGCTCCCAGGGGGTGCACGATCA
GGTGCTGCCAACTCCCAACGCTTCTAGTAGAGTGATCGTGCATGTGGACCTGGATTGCTTTTACGCCCAG
GTGGAGATGATTAGCAATCCTGAACTGAAGGACAAACCACTGGGCGTGCAGCAGAAATACCTGGTGGTGA
CATGCAACTATGAAGCTCGCAAGCTGGGGGTGAAGAAACTGATGAATGTGCGGGACGCCAAGGAGAAATG
TCCCCAGCTGGTGCTGGTGAACGGGGAGGATCTGACCCGGTACAGAGAAATGTCTTATAAGGTGACAGAG
CTGCTGGAGGAGTTCAGTCCTGTGGTGGAGCGCCTGGGCTTCGACGAAAATTTTGTGGATCTGACAGAGA
TGGTGGAAAAGCGGCTGCAGCAGCTGCAGTCTGACGAGCTGAGTGCCGTGACTGTGAGTGGACACGTGTA
CAACAATCAGTCAATTAACCTGCTGGATGTGCTGCATATCAGACTGCTGGTGGGCAGCCAGATTGCTGCC
GAGATGAGGGAAGCTATGTATAACCAGCTGGGACTGACCGGATGTGCTGGAGTGGCCTCAAATAAGCTGC
TGGCCAAACTGGTCAGCGGCGTGTTTAAACCCAACCAGCAGACAGTGCTGCTGCCTGAGTCTTGCCAGCA
CCTGATCCATAGTCTGAATCACATCAAGGAAATTCCCGGCATCGGGTACAAGACTGCTAAATGTCTGGAG
GCCCTGGGAATCAACAGCGTGCGCGACCTGCAGACCTTTTCCCCTAAGATTCTGGAGAAAGAACTGGGCA
TTTCCGTGGCCCAGAGAATCCAGAAGCTGTCTTTCGGAGAGGACAATTCCCCAGTGATCCTGTCTGGCCC
CCCTCAGAGCTTCTCCGAGGAAGATAGCTTTAAGAAATGCTCAAGCGAGGTGGAAGCTAAGAACAAAATT
GAGGAACTGCTGGCCTCCCTGCTGAATAGGGTGTGTCAGGATGGGCGCAAACCTCACACCGTGCGGCTGA
TCATTCGGAGATACTCCTCTGAGAAGCACTATGGAAGGGAATCACGCCAGTGCCCTATTCCAAGCCATGT
GATCCAGAAGCTGGGAACAGGCAACTATGACGTGATGACTCCTATGGTGGACATCCTGATGAAACTGTTC
CGCAACATGGTGAATGTGAAGATGCCTTTCCATCTGACCCTGCTGTCTGTGTGCTTTTGTAACCTGAAAG
CTCTGAATACAGCCAAGAAAGGGCTGATTGACTACTATCTGATGCCATCTCTGAGTACCACATCACGGAG
CGGAAAGCACTCCTTCAAGATGAAAGACACTCACATGGAAGACTTTCCTAAGGATAAAGAGACCAATAGA
GATTTCCTGCCAAGTGGCAGGATCGAGTCAACCCGGACAAGAGAATCTCCCCTGGACACTACCAACTTCA
GTAAGGAGAAGGATATTAACGAATTTCCACTGTGCAGCCTGCCTGAGGGAGTGGACCAGGAAGTGTTTAA
GCAGCTGCCTGTGGATATTCAGGAGGAAATCCTGAGTGGGAAGTCAAGAGAGAAATTCCAGGGGAAGGGC
AGCGTGTCTTGTCCACTGCACGCTTCCAGGGGCGTGCTGAGCTTCTTTTCCAAGAAACAGATGCAGGACA
TCCCCATTAACCCTAGAGATCATCTGAGTTCAAGCAAACAGGTGTCCTCTGTGTCCCCATGTGAGCCCGG
CACCTCTGGGTTTAACAGTTCAAGCTCCTCTTACATGAGTTCACAGAAGGACTATTCCTACTATCTGGAC
AATCGGCTGAAAGATGAAAGAATCTCTCAGGGACCTAAGGAGCCACAGGGCTTCCACTTTACAAACAGCA
ATCCAGCTGTGTCAGCCTTCCATAGCTTTCCCAACCTGCAGAGCGAGCAGCTGTTCTCCAGAAATCACAC
AACTGACAGTCATAAACAGACTGTGGCCACCGATTCACACGAAGGCCTGACAGAGAATAGGGAACCAGAC
AGCGTGGATGAGAAGATTACTTTCCCATCCGACATCGATCCCCAGGTGTTTTACGAGCTGCCCGAAGCTG
TGCAGAAAGAGCTGCTGGCCGAATGGAAGAGGACCGGGTCCGATTTCCACATCGGACATAAGTAAGGATC
CAAGCTTCTCGAGACGCGTTAAGCGGCCGCACTCGAGGTTTAAACGGCCGGCCGCGGTCATAGCTGTTTC
CTGAACAGATCCCGGGTGGCATCCCTGTGACCCCTCCCCAGTGCCTCTCCTGGCCCTGGAAGTTGCCACT
CCAGTGCCCACCAGCCTTGTCCTAATAAAATTAAGTTGCATCATTTTGTCTGACTAGGTGTCCTTCTATA
ATATTATGGGGTGGAGGGGGGTGGTATGGAGCAAGGGGCAAGTTGGGAAGACAACCTGTAGGGCCTGCGG
GGTCTATTGGGAACCAAGCTGGAGTGCAGTGGCACAATCTTGGCTCACTGCAATCTCCGCCTCCTGGGTT
CAAGCGATTCTCCTGCCTCAGCCTCCCGAGTTGTTGGGATTCCAGGCATGCATGACCAGGCTCAGCTAAT
TTTTGTTTTTTTGGTAGAGACGGGGTTTCACCATATTGGCCAGGCTGGTCTCCAACTCCTAATCTCAGGT
GATCTACCCACCTTGGCCTCCCAAATTGCTGGGATTACAGGCGTGAACCACTGCTCCCTTCCCTGTCCTT
CTGATTTTAAAATAACTATACCAGCAGGAGGACGTCCAGACACAGCATAGGCTACCTGGCCATGCCCAAC
CGGTGGGACATTTGAGTTGCTTGCTTGGCACTGTCCTCTCATGCGTTGGGTCCACTCAGTAGATGCCTGT
TGAATTGGGTACGCGGCCAGCTTGGCTGTGGAATGTGTGTCAGTTAGGGTGTGGAAAGTCCCCAGGCTCC
CCAGCAGGCAGAAGTATGCAAAGCATGCATCTCAATTAGTCAGCAACCAGGTGTGGAAAGTCCCCAGGCT
CCCCAGCAGGCAGAAGTATGCAAAGCATGCATCTCAATTAGTCAGCAACCATAGTCCCGCCCCTAACTCC
GCCCATCCCGCCCCTAACTCCGCCCAGTTCCGCCCATTCTCCGCCCCATGGCTGACTAATTTTTTTTATT
TATGCAGAGGCCGAGGCCGCCTCGGCCTCTGAGCTATTCCAGAAGTAGTGAGGAGGCTTTTTTGGAGGCC
TAGGCTTTTGCAAAAAGCTCCCGGGAGCTTGTATATCCATTTTCGGATCTGATCAAGAGACAGGATGAGG
ATCGTTTCGCATGATTGAACAAGATGGATTGCACGCAGGTTCTCCGGCCGCTTGGGTGGAGAGGCTATTC
GGCTATGACTGGGCACAACAGACAATCGGCTGCTCTGATGCCGCCGTGTTCCGGCTGTCAGCGCAGGGGC
GCCCGGTTCTTTTTGTCAAGACCGACCTGTCCGGTGCCCTGAATGAACTGCAGGACGAGGCAGCGCGGCT
ATCGTGGCTGGCCACGACGGGCGTTCCTTGCGCAGCTGTGCTCGACGTTGTCACTGAAGCGGGAAGGGAC
TGGCTGCTATTGGGCGAAGTGCCGGGGCAGGATCTCCTGTCATCTCACCTTGCTCCTGCCGAGAAAGTAT
CCATCATGGCTGATGCAATGCGGCGGCTGCATACGCTTGATCCGGCTACCTGCCCATTCGACCACCAAGC
GAAACATCGCATCGAGCGAGCACGTACTCGGATGGAAGCCGGTCTTGTCGATCAGGATGATCTGGACGAA
GAGCATCAGGGGCTCGCGCCAGCCGAACTGTTCGCCAGGCTCAAGGCGCGCATGCCCGACGGCGAGGATC
TCGTCGTGACCCATGGCGATGCCTGCTTGCCGAATATCATGGTGGAAAATGGCCGCTTTTCTGGATTCAT
CGACTGTGGCCGGCTGGGTGTGGCCGACCGCTATCAGGACATAGCGTTGGCTACCCGTGATATTGCTGAA
GAGCTTGGCGGCGAATGGGCTGACCGCTTCCTCGTGCTTTACGGTATCGCCGCTCCCGATTCGCAGCGCA
TCGCCTTCTATCGCCTTCTTGACGAGTTCTTCTGAGCGGGACTCTGGGGTTCGAAATGACCGACCAAGCG
ACGCCCAACCTGCCATCACGAGATTTCGATTCCACCGCCGCCTTCTATGAAAGGTTGGGCTTCGGAATCG
TTTTCCGGGACGCCGGCTGGATGATCCTCCAGCGCGGGGATCTCATGCTGGAGTTCTTCGCCCACCCCAA
CTTGTTTATTGCAGCTTATAATGGTTACAAATAAAGCAATAGCATCACAAATTTCACAAATAAAGCATTT
TTTTCACTGCATTCTAGTTGTGGTTTGTCCAAACTCATCAATGTATCTTATCATGTCTGTATACCGTCGA
CCTCTAGCTAGAGCTTGGCGTAATCATGGTCATAGCTGTTTCCTGTGTGAAATTGTTATCCGCTCACAAT
TCCACACAACATACGAGCCGGAAGCATAAAGTGTAAAGCCTGGGGTGCCTAATGAGTGAGCTAACTCACA
TTAATTGCGTTGCGCTCACTGCCCGCTTTCCAGTCGGGAAACCTGTCGTGCCAGCTGCATTAATGAATCG
GCCAACGCGCGGGGAGAGGCGGTTTGCGTATTGGGCGCTCTTCCGCTTCCTCGCTCACTGACTCGCTGCG
CTCGGTCGTTCGGCTGCGGCGAGCGGTATCAGCTCACTCAAAGGCGGTAATACGGTTATCCACAGAATCA
GGGGATAACGCAGGAAAGAACATGTGAGCAAAAGGCCAGCAAAAGGCCAGGAACCGTAAAAAGGCCGCGT
TGCTGGCGTTTTTCCATAGGCTCCGCCCCCCTGACGAGCATCACAAAAATCGACGCTCAAGTCAGAGGTG
GCGAAACCCGACAGGACTATAAAGATACCAGGCGTTTCCCCCTGGAAGCTCCCTCGTGCGCTCTCCTGTT
CCGACCCTGCCGCTTACCGGATACCTGTCCGCCTTTCTCCCTTCGGGAAGCGTGGCGCTTTCTCATAGCT
CACGCTGTAGGTATCTCAGTTCGGTGTAGGTCGTTCGCTCCAAGCTGGGCTGTGTGCACGAACCCCCCGT
TCAGCCCGACCGCTGCGCCTTATCCGGTAACTATCGTCTTGAGTCCAACCCGGTAAGACACGACTTATCG
CCACTGGCAGCAGCCACTGGTAACAGGATTAGCAGAGCGAGGTATGTAGGCGGTGCTACAGAGTTCTTGA
AGTGGTGGCCTAACTACGGCTACACTAGAAGAACAGTATTTGGTATCTGCGCTCTGCTGAAGCCAGTTAC
CTTCGGAAAAAGAGTTGGTAGCTCTTGATCCGGCAAACAAACCACCGCTGGTAGCGGTGGTTTTTTTGTT
TGCAAGCAGCAGATTACGCGCAGAAAAAAAGGATCTCAAGAAGATCCTTTGATCTTTTCTACGGGGTCTG
ACGCTCAGTGGAACGAAAACTCACGTTAAGGGATTTTGGTCATGAGATTATCAAAAAGGATCTTCACCTA
GATCCTTTTAAATTAAAAATGAAGTTTTAAATCAATCTAAAGTATATATGAGTAAACTTGGTCTGACAGT
TACCAATGCTTAATCAGTGAGGCACCTATCTCAGCGATCTGTCTATTTCGTTCATCCATAGTTGCCTGAC
TCCCCGTCGTGTAGATAACTACGATACGGGAGGGCTTACCATCTGGCCCCAGTGCTGCAATGATACCGCG
AGACCCACGCTCACCGGCTCCAGATTTATCAGCAATAAACCAGCCAGCCGGAAGGGCCGAGCGCAGAAGT
GGTCCTGCAACTTTATCCGCCTCCATCCAGTCTATTAATTGTTGCCGGGAAGCTAGAGTAAGTAGTTCGC
CAGTTAATAGTTTGCGCAACGTTGTTGCCATTGCTACAGGCATCGTGGTGTCACGCTCGTCGTTTGGTAT
GGCTTCATTCAGCTCCGGTTCCCAACGATCAAGGCGAGTTACATGATCCCCCATGTTGTGCAAAAAAGCG
GTTAGCTCCTTCGGTCCTCCGATCGTTGTCAGAAGTAAGTTGGCCGCAGTGTTATCACTCATGGTTATGG
CAGCACTGCATAATTCTCTTACTGTCATGCCATCCGTAAGATGCTTTTCTGTGACTGGTGAGTACTCAAC
CAAGTCATTCTGAGAATAGTGTATGCGGCGACCGAGTTGCTCTTGCCCGGCGTCAATACGGGATAATACC
GCGCCACATAGCAGAACTTTAAAAGTGCTCATCATTGGAAAACGTTCTTCGGGGCGAAAACTCTCAAGGA
TCTTACCGCTGTTGAGATCCAGTTCGATGTAACCCACTCGTGCACCCAACTGATCTTCAGCATCTTTTAC
TTTCACCAGCGTTTCTGGGTGAGCAAAAACAGGAAGGCAAAATGCCGCAAAAAAGGGAATAAGGGCGACA
CGGAAATGTTGAATACTCATACTCTTCCTTTTTCAATATTATTGAAGCATTTATCAGGGTTATTGTCTCA
TGAGCGGATACATATTTGAATGTATTTAGAAAAATAAACAAATAGGGGTTCCGCGCACATTTCCCCGAAA
AGTGCCACCTG
[124 nt withheld, positions 7642-7765]
C
[91 nt withheld, positions 7767-7857]
A
[49 nt withheld, positions 7859-7907]
CCTTTGACGTTGGAGTCCACGTTCTTT
[37 nt withheld, positions 7935-7971]
ACCCTATCTCGGTCTATTCTTTTGATTTATAAGGGATTTTGCCGATTTCGGCCTATTGGTTAAAAAATGA
GCTGATTTAACAAAAATTTAACGCGAATTTT
Features (pLannotate 1.2.2; 20 found; start..end, strand, type, name):
      1..25      +  rep_origin     M13 ori (fragment): M13 bacteriophage origin of replication; arrow indicates direction of (+) strand synthesis
     29..183     -  CDS            lacZα (fragment): LacZα fragment of β-galactosidase; lacZ fragment
    343..722     +  enhancer       CMV enhancer: human cytomegalovirus immediate early enhancer
    724..923     +  promoter       CMV promoter: human cytomegalovirus (CMV) immediate early promoter
    952..970     +  promoter       T7 promoter: promoter for bacteriophage T7 RNA polymerase
   1023..1049    +  CDS            3xHA (fragment): three tandem HA epitope tags
   1068..3212    +  CDS            POLI: POLI_HUMAN - Also known as RAD30B. Experimental evidence at protein level: Swiss-Prot protein existence level 1. Error-prone DNA polymerase specifically involved in DNA repair (PubMed:11013228, PubMed:11387224). Plays an important role in translesion synthesis, where the normal high-fidelity DNA polymerases cannot proceed and DNA synthesis stalls (PubMed:11013228, PubMed:11387224, PubMed:14630940, PubMed:15199127). Favors Hoogsteen base-pairing in the active site (PubMed:15254543). Inserts the correct base with high-fidelity opposite an adenosine template (PubMed:15254543). Exhibits low fideli
   3304..3926    +  polyA_signal   hGH poly(A) signal: human growth hormone polyadenylation signal
   3955..4284    +  promoter       SV40 promoter: SV40 enhancer and early promoter
   4351..5142    +  CDS            neo: KKA2_KLEPN - Also known as kan, nptII. Experimental evidence at protein level: Swiss-Prot protein existence level 1. Resistance to kanamycin, neomycin, paromomycin, ribostamycin, butirosin and gentamicin B. From Klebsiella pneumoniae.
   5166..5324    +  CDS            ble (fragment): BLE_KLEPN - Experimental evidence at protein level: Swiss-Prot protein existence level 1. Binding protein with a strong affinity to the bleomycin family of antibiotics. Binds to CL990; an antimitotic-antibiotic compound. From Klebsiella pneumoniae.
   5319..5440    +  polyA_signal   SV40 poly(A) signal: SV40 polyadenylation signal
   5513..5529    -  protein_bind   lac operator: The lac repressor binds to the lac operator to inhibit transcription in E. coli. This inhibition can be relieved by adding lactose or isopropyl-β-D-thiogalactopyranoside (IPTG). lac repressor encoded by lacI
   5537..5567    -  promoter       lac promoter: promoter for the E. coli lac operon
   5582..5603    -  protein_bind   CAP binding site: CAP binding activates transcription in the presence of cAMP. E. coli catabolite activator protein
   5616..5708    -  CDS            lacI (fragment): lac repressor; lacI; The lac repressor binds to the lac operator to inhibit transcription in E. coli. This inhibition can be relieved by adding lactose or isopropyl-β-D-thiogalactopyranoside (IPTG).
   5891..6479    -  rep_origin     ori: high-copy-number ColE1/pMB1/pBR322/pUC origin of replication
   6650..7510    -  CDS            AmpR: β-lactamase; bla; confers resistance to ampicillin, carbenicillin, and related antibiotics
   7511..7615    -  promoter       AmpR promoter: bla
   7642..8070    +  rep_origin     f1 ori (sequence partly withheld): f1 bacteriophage origin of replication; arrow indicates direction of (+) strand synthesis
