[The description below was written by a language model from this plasmid's Addgene catalogue record and pLannotate feature annotations shown in this document.]
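Description:
pCMV6-AN-HA_WT POLI is a mammalian expression plasmid built on the commercial pCMV6-AN-HA backbone, carrying the wild-type coding sequence for human DNA polymerase iota (POLI, also known as RAD30B). It is maintained in E. coli through a high-copy ColE1/pUC-type origin and an ampicillin resistance gene (β-lactamase with its own promoter). An f1 phage origin is also present, along with remnants of lac-derived cloning sequence (lacZα fragment, lac promoter and operator). The catalogue lists a total size of about 8.1 kb, and the sequenced record of 8,072 nt agrees closely with this.

The roughly 2.1 kb POLI open reading frame, which the record notes has been codon-optimised for expression in human cells, was inserted between AsiSI and HindIII sites. It is transcribed from the human cytomegalovirus immediate early enhancer and promoter and terminated by the human growth hormone polyadenylation signal. A short HA epitope supplied by the backbone lies just upstream of the insert, giving an N-terminally HA-tagged protein suitable for detection or immunoprecipitation with anti-HA antibodies; the annotation software labels it a fragment of a 3xHA tag, and its length corresponds to a single HA copy. A T7 promoter sits between the CMV promoter and the tag. A separate cassette of SV40 early promoter, neomycin phosphotransferase gene and SV40 polyadenylation signal allows G418 selection of stably transfected cells.

Pol iota is an error-prone Y-family polymerase involved in translesion DNA synthesis. The construct is intended for expressing the tagged wild-type enzyme in mammalian cells, and the associated publication concerns interactions between RAD23A/B and Y-family polymerases.
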