Addgene plasmid #201440: pCMV6-AN-HA_WT POLI
Purpose: Expresses human DNA polymerase iota with an N-terminal HA tag in mammalian cells
Depositing lab: Roger Woodgate. Depositing organization: National Institute of Child Health and Human Development (NICHD). Publication: A novel interaction between RAD23A/B and Y-family DNA polymerases. Ashton NW, Jaiswal N, Cestari Moreno N, Semenova IV, D'Orlando DA, Teatin Latancia M, McIntyre J, Woodgate R, Bezsonova I. J Mol Biol. 2023 Nov 5:168353. doi: 10.1016/j.jmb.2023.168353. PubMed 37935254.
Backbone
  Vector backbone: pCMV6-AN-HA
  Backbone manufacturer: Origene
  Backbone size w/o insert (bp): 5943
  Total vector size (bp): 8080
  Vector type: Mammalian Expression
  Selectable markers: Neomycin (select with G418)
Growth in bacteria
  Bacterial resistance: Ampicillin, 100 μg/mL
  Growth temperature: 37°C
  Growth strain: DH5alpha
  Copy number: High Copy
Gene/Insert
  Gene/Insert name: DNA polymerase iota
  Species: H. sapiens (human)
  Insert size (bp): 2148
  Mutation: Coding sequence has been optimised for expression in human cells
  GenBank ID: NM_001351632.2
  Entrez Gene: POLI (a.k.a. RAD30B, RAD3OB, eta2)
  Promoter: CMV
  Tag / fusion protein: HA (N terminal on backbone)
  Cloning method: Restriction Enzyme; 5′ cloning site AsiSI (unknown if destroyed); 3′ cloning site HindIII (unknown if destroyed)
  Sequencing primers: 5′ TAATACGACTCACTATAGG; 3′ CAGGAAACAGCTATGAC
Terms and licenses: Academic/Nonprofit Terms; Industry Terms: Not Available to Industry
How to cite: pCMV6-AN-HA_WT POLI was a gift from Roger Woodgate (Addgene plasmid # 201440 ; http://n2t.net/addgene:201440 ; RRID:Addgene_201440)
